>Addgene plasmid #66598 | pLVXPuro-mGFP-Sec23B | addgene full sequence | sequence record 259685 | Addgene NGS Result
TGGAAGGGCTAATTCACTCCCAAAGAAGACAAGATATCCTTGATCTGTGGATCTACCACACACAAGGCTA
CTTCCCTGATTAGCAGAACTACACACCAGGGCCAGGGGTCAGATATCCACTGACCTTTGGATGGTGCTAC
AAGCTAGTACCAGTTGAGCCAGATAAGGTAGAAGAGGCCAATAAAGGAGAGAACACCAGCTTGTTACACC
CTGTGAGCCTGCATGGGATGGATGACCCGGAGAGAGAAGTGTTAGAGTGGAGGTTTGACAGCCGCCTAGC
ATTTCATCACGTGGCCCGAGAGCTGCATCCGGAGTACTTCAAGAACTGCTGATATCGAGCTTGCTACAAG
GGACTTTCCGCTGGGGACTTTCCAGGGAGGCGTGGCCTGGGCGGGACTGGGGAGTGGCGAGCCCTCAGAT
CCTGCATATAAGCAGCTGCTTTTTGCCTGTACTGGGTCTCTCTGGTTAGACCAGATCTGAGCCTGGGAGC
TCTCTGGCTAACTAGGGAACCCACTGCTTAAGCCTCAATAAAGCTTGCCTTGAGTGCTTCAAGTAGTGTG
TGCCCGTCTGTTGTGTGACTCTGGTAACTAGAGATCCCTCAGACCCTTTTAGTCAGTGTGGAAAATCTCT
AGCAGTGGCGCCCGAACAGGGACTTGAAAGCGAAAGGGAAACCAGAGGAGCTCTCTCGACGCAGGACTCG
GCTTGCTGAAGCGCGCACGGCAAGAGGCGAGGGGCGGCGACTGGTGAGTACGCCAAAAATTTTGACTAGC
GGAGGCTAGAAGGAGAGAGATGGGTGCGAGAGCGTCAGTATTAAGCGGGGGAGAATTAGATCGCGATGGG
AAAAAATTCGGTTAAGGCCAGGGGGAAAGAAAAAATATAAATTAAAACATATAGTATGGGCAAGCAGGGA
GCTAGAACGATTCGCAGTTAATCCTGGCCTGTTAGAAACATCAGAAGGCTGTAGACAAATACTGGGACAG
CTACAACCATCCCTTCAGACAGGATCAGAAGAACTTAGATCATTATATAATACAGTAGCAACCCTCTATT
GTGTGCATCAAAGGATAGAGATAAAAGACACCAAGGAAGCTTTAGACAAGATAGAGGAAGAGCAAAACAA
AAGTAAGACCACCGCACAGCAAGCGGCCGGCCGCTGATCTTCAGACCTGGAGGAGGAGATATGAGGGACA
ATTGGAGAAGTGAATTATATAAATATAAAGTAGTAAAAATTGAACCATTAGGAGTAGCACCCACCAAGGC
AAAGAGAAGAGTGGTGCAGAGAGAAAAAAGAGCAGTGGGAATAGGAGCTTTGTTCCTTGGGTTCTTGGGA
GCAGCAGGAAGCACTATGGGCGCAGCGTCAATGACGCTGACGGTACAGGCCAGACAATTATTGTCTGGTA
TAGTGCAGCAGCAGAACAATTTGCTGAGGGCTATTGAGGCGCAACAGCATCTGTTGCAACTCACAGTCTG
GGGCATCAAGCAGCTCCAGGCAAGAATCCTGGCTGTGGAAAGATACCTAAAGGATCAACAGCTCCTGGGG
ATTTGGGGTTGCTCTGGAAAACTCATTTGCACCACTGCTGTGCCTTGGAATGCTAGTTGGAGTAATAAAT
CTCTGGAACAGATTTGGAATCACACGACCTGGATGGAGTGGGACAGAGAAATTAACAATTACACAAGCTT
AATACACTCCTTAATTGAAGAATCGCAAAACCAGCAAGAAAAGAATGAACAAGAATTATTGGAATTAGAT
AAATGGGCAAGTTTGTGGAATTGGTTTAACATAACAAATTGGCTGTGGTATATAAAATTATTCATAATGA
TAGTAGGAGGCTTGGTAGGTTTAAGAATAGTTTTTGCTGTACTTTCTATAGTGAATAGAGTTAGGCAGGG
ATATTCACCATTATCGTTTCAGACCCACCTCCCAACCCCGAGGGGACCCGACAGGCCCGAAGGAATAGAA
GAAGAAGGTGGAGAGAGAGACAGAGACAGATCCATTCGATTAGTGAACGGATCTCGACGGTATCGCCTTT
AAAAGAAAAGGGGGGATTGGGGGGTACAGTGCAGGGGAAAGAATAGTAGACATAATAGCAACAGACATAC
AAACTAAAGAATTACAAAAACAAATTACAAAAATTCAAAATTTTCGGGTTTATTACAGGGACAGCAGAGA
TCCAGTTTATCGATAAGCTTGGGAGTTCCGCGTTACATAACTTACGGTAAATGGCCCGCCTGGCTGACCG
CCCAACGACCCCCGCCCATTGACGTCAATAATGACGTATGTTCCCATAGTAACGCCAATAGGGACTTTCC
ATTGACGTCAATGGGTGGAGTATTTACGGTAAACTGCCCACTTGGCAGTACATCAAGTGTATCATATGCC
AAGTACGCCCCCTATTGACGTCAATGACGGTAAATGGCCCGCCTGGCATTATGCCCAGTACATGACCTTA
TGGGACTTTCCTACTTGGCAGTACATCTACGTATTAGTCATCGCTATTACCATGGTGATGCGGTTTTGGC
AGTACATCAATGGGCGTGGATAGCGGTTTGACTCACGGGGATTTCCAAGTCTCCACCCCATTGACGTCAA
TGGGAGTTTGTTTTGGCACCAAAATCAACGGGACTTTCCAAAATGTCGTAACAACTCCGCCCCATTGACG
CAAATGGGCGGTAGGCGTGTACGGTGGGAGGTCTATATAAGCAGAGCTCGTTTAGTGAACCGTCAGATCG
CCTGGAGACGCCATCCACGCTGTTTTGACCTCCATAGAAGACACCGACTCTACTAGAGGATCGCTAGCGC
TACCGGACTCAGATCTCGACACCGGTCGCCACCATGGTGAGCAAGGGCGAGGAGCTGTTCACCGGGGTGG
TGCCCATCCTGGTCGAGCTGGACGGCGACGTAAACGGCCACAAGTTCAGCGTGTCCGGCGAGGGCGAGGG
CGATGCCACCTACGGCAAGCTGACCCTGAAGTTCATCTGCACCACCGGCAAGCTGCCCGTGCCCTGGCCC
ACCCTCGTGACCACCCTGACCTACGGCGTGCAGTGCTTCAGCCGCTACCCCGACCACATGAAGCAGCACG
ACTTCTTCAAGTCCGCCATGCCCGAAGGCTACGTCCAGGAGCGCACCATCTTCTTCAAGGACGACGGCAA
CTACAAGACCCGCGCCGAGGTGAAGTTCGAGGGCGACACCCTGGTGAACCGCATCGAGCTGAAGGGCATC
GACTTCAAGGAGGACGGCAACATCCTGGGGCACAAGCTGGAGTACAACTACAACAGCCACAACGTCTATA
TCATGGCCGACAAGCAGAAGAACGGCATCAAGGTGAACTTCAAGATCCGCCACAACATCGAGGACGGCAG
CGTGCAGCTCGCCGACCACTACCAGCAGAACACCCCCATCGGCGACGGCCCCGTGCTGCTGCCCGACAAC
CACTACCTGAGCACCCAGTCCAAGCTGAGCAAAGACCCCAACGAGAAGCGCGATCACATGGTCCTGCTGG
AGTTCGTGACCGCCGCCGGGATCACTCTCGGCATGGACGAGCTGTACAAGCTCGAGGAATTCATGGCGAC
ATACCTGGAGTTCATCCAGCAGAATGAAGAACGGGATGGTGTGCGTTTTAGTTGGAACGTGTGGCCTTCC
AGCCGGCTGGAGGCTACAAGAATGGTTGTACCCCTGGCTTGTCTCCTTACTCCTTTGAAAGAACGTCCAG
ACCTACCTCCTGTACAATATGAACCTGTGCTTTGCAGCAGGCCAACTTGTAAAGCTGTTCTCAACCCACT
TTGTCAGGTTGATTATCGAGCAAAACTTTGGGCCTGTAATTTCTGTTTTCAAAGAAATCAGTTTCCTCCA
GCTTATGGAGGCATATCTGAGGTGAATCAACCTGCCGAATTGATGCCCCAGTTTTCTACAATTGAGTACG
TGATACAGCGAGGTGCTCAGTCCCCTCTGATCTTTCTCTATGTGGTTGACACATGCCTGGAGGAAGATGA
CCTTCAAGCACTCAAAGAGTCCCTGCAGATGTCCCTGAGTCTTCTTCCTCCAGATGCTCTGGTGGGTCTG
ATCACATTTGGAAGGATGGTGCAGGTTCATGAGCTAAGCTGTGAAGGAATCTCCAAAAGTTATGTCTTCC
GAGGGACCAAGGATTTAACTGCAAAGCAAATACAGGATATGTTGGGCCTGACCAAGCCAGCCATGCCCAT
GCAGCAAGCACGACCTGCACAACCACAGGAGCACCCTTTTGCTTCAAGCAGATTTCTGCAGCCTGTTCAC
AAGATTGATATGAACCTCACTGATCTTCTTGGGGAGCTACAGAGGGACCCATGGCCAGTAACTCAGGGGA
AGAGACCTTTGCGATCCACTGGTGTGGCTTTGTCCATTGCTGTTGGCTTGCTGGAGGGCACTTTTCCAAA
CACAGGAGCCAGGATCATGCTGTTTACTGGAGGTCCCCCTACCCAAGGGCCTGGCATGGTGGTTGGAGAT
GAATTAAAGATTCCTATTCGTTCTTGGCATGATATTGAGAAAGATAATGCACGATTCATGAAAAAGGCAA
CCAAGCACTATGAGATGCTTGCTAATCGAACAGCTGCAAATGGTCACTGCATTGATATTTATGCTTGTGC
CCTTGATCAAACTGGACTTTTGGAGATGAAGTGTTGTGCAAATCTTACTGGAGGCTACGTGGTAATGGGA
GATTCTTTCAACACTTCTCTCTTCAAGCAGACATTCCAAAGAATCTTTACTAAAGATTTTAATGGAGATT
TCCGAATGGCATTTGGTGCTACTTTGGACGTAAAGACCTCTCGGGAACTGAAGATTGCAGGAGCCATTGG
TCCATGCGTATCTCTGAATGTGAAAGGACTGTGTGTGTCAGAAAATGAGCTTGGTGTTGGTGGCACGAGT
CAGTGGAAAATCTGTGGCCTAGATCCTACATCTACACTTGGCATCTATTTTGAAGTTGTCAATCAGCACA
ACACCCCGATCCCCCAAGGAGGCAGAGGAGCCATCCAGTTTGTCACGCATTATCAGCACTCCAGCACCCA
GAGACGCATCCGCGTGACCACCATCGCCCGAAATTGGGCAGATGTACAGAGTCAGCTCAGGCACATAGAA
GCAGCATTTGACCAGGAGGCTGCGGCAGTGTTGATGGCACGGCTTGGGGTGTTCCGAGCGGAGTCAGAGG
AGGGGCCCGATGTGCTCCGGTGGCTGGACCGACAACTCATCCGACTGTGTCAAAAGTTTGGACAGTATAA
CAAAGAAGACCCCACTTCTTTTAGGTTATCAGATTCCTTTTCTCTATATCCTCAGTTTATGTTCCATCTG
AGAAGATCTCCATTTCTTCAAGTGTTTAACAACAGTCCTGATGAGTCGTCATATTACAGACATCATTTTG
CCCGGCAGGACCTGACCCAGTCCCTCATCATGATCCAGCCCATTCTCTACTCTTACTCCTTTCATGGGCC
ACCAGAGCCAGTACTCTTGGATAGCAGCAGCATTCTAGCTGACAGAATTTTGCTGATGGATACTTTCTTT
CAAATTGTCATTTATCTTGGTGAGACCATAGCCCAGTGGCGTAAAGCTGGCTACCAGGACATGCCCGAGT
ATGAAAACTTCAAGCACCTTCTGCAGGCACCACTGGATGATGCTCAAGAAATTCTGCAAGCACGCTTCCC
GATGCCACGTTACATCAACACGGAGCATGGAGGCAGTCAGGCTCGATTCCTTTTGTCCAAAGTGAACCCA
TCTCAGACACACAATAACCTGTATGCTTGGGGACAGGAAACTGGAGCACCCATCCTAACTGATGATGTTA
GCCTGCAGGTGTTCATGGACCATTTGAAGAAGCTGGCTGTCTCCAGTGCCTGTTGAGGATCCCGCGACTC
TAGATAATTCTACCGGGTAGGGGAGGCGCTTTTCCCAAGGCAGTCTGGAGCATGCGCTTTAGCAGCCCCG
CTGGGCACTTGGCGCTACACAAGTGGCCTCTGGCCTCGCACACATTCCACATCCACCGGTAGGCGCCAAC
CGGCTCCGTTCTTTGGTGGCCCCTTCGCGCCACCTTCTACTCCTCCCCTAGTCAGGAAGTTCCCCCCCGC
CCCGCAGCTCGCGTCGTGCAGGACGTGACAAATGGAAGTAGCACGTCTCACTAGTCTCGTGCAGATGGAC
AGCACCGCTGAGCAATGGAAGCGGGTAGGCCTTTGGGGCAGCGGCCAATAGCAGCTTTGCTCCTTCGCTT
TCTGGGCTCAGAGGCTGGGAAGGGGTGGGTCCGGGGGCGGGCTCAGGGGCGGGCTCAGGGGCGGGGCGGG
CGCCCGAAGGTCCTCCGGAGGCCCGGCATTCTGCACGCTTCAAAAGCGCACGTCTGCCGCGCTGTTCTCC
TCTTCCTCATCTCCGGGCCTTTCGACCTGCAGCCCAAGCTTACCATGACCGAGTACAAGCCCACGGTGCG
CCTCGCCACCCGCGACGACGTCCCCAGGGCCGTACGCACCCTCGCCGCCGCGTTCGCCGACTACCCCGCC
ACGCGCCACACCGTCGATCCGGACCGCCACATCGAGCGGGTCACCGAGCTGCAAGAACTCTTCCTCACGC
GCGTCGGGCTCGACATCGGCAAGGTGTGGGTCGCGGACGACGGCGCCGCGGTGGCGGTCTGGACCACGCC
GGAGAGCGTCGAAGCGGGGGCGGTGTTCGCCGAGATCGGCCCGCGCATGGCCGAGTTGAGCGGTTCCCGG
CTGGCCGCGCAGCAACAGATGGAAGGCCTCCTGGCGCCGCACCGGCCCAAGGAGCCCGCGTGGTTCCTGG
CCACCGTCGGCGTCTCGCCCGACCACCAGGGCAAGGGTCTGGGCAGCGCCGTCGTGCTCCCCGGAGTGGA
GGCGGCCGAGCGCGCCGGGGTGCCCGCCTTCCTGGAGACCTCCGCGCCCCGCAACCTCCCCTTCTACGAG
CGGCTCGGCTTCACCGTCACCGCCGACGTCGAGGTGCCCGAAGGACCGCGCACCTGGTGCATGACCCGCA
AGCCCGGTGCCTGACCGCGTCTGGAACAATCAACCTCTGGATTACAAAATTTGTGAAAGATTGACTGGTA
TTCTTAACTATGTTGCTCCTTTTACGCTATGTGGATACGCTGCTTTAATGCCTTTGTATCATGCTATTGC
TTCCCGTATGGCTTTCATTTTCTCCTCCTTGTATAAATCCTGGTTGCTGTCTCTTTATGAGGAGTTGTGG
CCCGTTGTCAGGCAACGTGGCGTGGTGTGCACTGTGTTTGCTGACGCAACCCCCACTGGTTGGGGCATTG
CCACCACCTGTCAGCTCCTTTCCGGGACTTTCGCTTTCCCCCTCCCTATTGCCACGGCGGAACTCATCGC
CGCCTGCCTTGCCCGCTGCTGGACAGGGGCTCGGCTGTTGGGCACTGACAATTCCGTGGTGTTGTCGGGG
AAGCTGACGTCCTTTCCATGGCTGCTCGCCTGTGTTGCCACCTGGATTCTGCGCGGGACGTCCTTCTGCT
ACGTCCCTTCGGCCCTCAATCCAGCGGACCTTCCTTCCCGCGGCCTGCTGCCGGCTCTGCGGCCTCTTCC
GCGTCTTCGCCTTCGCCCTCAGACGAGTCGGATCTCCCTTTGGGCCGCCTCCCCGCCTGGAATTAATTCT
GCAGTCGAGACCTAGAAAAACATGGAGCAATCACAAGTAGCAATACAGCAGCTACCAATGCTGATTGTGC
CTGGCTAGAAGCACAAGAGGAGGAGGAGGTGGGTTTTCCAGTCACACCTCAGGTACCTTTAAGACCAATG
ACTTACAAGGCAGCTGTAGATCTTAGCCACTTTTTAAAAGAAAAGAGGGGACTGGAAGGGCTAATTCACT
CCCAACGAAGACAAGATATCCTTGATCTGTGGATCTACCACACACAAGGCTACTTCCCTGATTAGCAGAA
CTACACACCAGGGCCAGGGGTCAGATATCCACTGACCTTTGGATGGTGCTACAAGCTAGTACCAGTTGAG
CCAGATAAGGTAGAAGAGGCCAATAAAGGAGAGAACACCAGCTTGTTACACCCTGTGAGCCTGCATGGGA
TGGATGACCCGGAGAGAGAAGTGTTAGAGTGGAGGTTTGACAGCCGCCTAGCATTTCATCACGTGGCCCG
AGAGCTGCATCCGGAGTACTTCAAGAACTGCTGATATCGAGCTTGCTACAAGGGACTTTCCGCTGGGGAC
TTTCCAGGGAGGCGTGGCCTGGGCGGGACTGGGGAGTGGCGAGCCCTCAGATCCTGCATATAAGCAGCTG
CTTTTTGCCTGTACTGGGTCTCTCTGGTTAGACCAGATCTGAGCCTGGGAGCTCTCTGGCTAACTAGGGA
ACCCACTGCTTAAGCCTCAATAAAGCTTGCCTTGAGTGCTTCAAGTAGTGTGTGCCCGTCTGTTGTGTGA
CTCTGGTAACTAGAGATCCCTCAGACCCTTTTAGTCAGTGTGGAAAATCTCTAGCAGTAGTAGTTCATGT
CATCTTATTATTCAGTATTTATAACTTGCAAAGAAATGAATATCAGAGAGTGAGAGGCCTTGACATTGCT
AGCGTTTTACCGTCGACCTCTAGCTAGAGCTTGGCGTAATCATGGTCATAGCTGTTTCCTGTGTGAAATT
GTTATCCGCTCACAATTCCACACAACATACGAGCCGGAAGCATAAAGTGTAAAGCCTGGGGTGCCTAATG
AGTGAGCTAACTCACATTAATTGCGTTGCGCTCACTGCCCGCTTTCCAGTCGGGAAACCTGTCGTGCCAG
CTGCATTAATGAATCGGCCAACGCGCGGGGAGAGGCGGTTTGCGTATTGGGCGCTCTTCCGCTTCCTCGC
TCACTGACTCGCTGCGCTCGGTCGTTCGGCTGCGGCGAGCGGTATCAGCTCACTCAAAGGCGGTAATACG
GTTATCCACAGAATCAGGGGATAACGCAGGAAAGAACATGTGAGCAAAAGGCCAGCAAAAGGCCAGGAAC
CGTAAAAAGGCCGCGTTGCTGGCGTTTTTCCATAGGCTCCGCCCCCCTGACGAGCATCACAAAAATCGAC
GCTCAAGTCAGAGGTGGCGAAACCCGACAGGACTATAAAGATACCAGGCGTTTCCCCCTGGAAGCTCCCT
CGTGCGCTCTCCTGTTCCGACCCTGCCGCTTACCGGATACCTGTCCGCCTTTCTCCCTTCGGGAAGCGTG
GCGCTTTCTCATAGCTCACGCTGTAGGTATCTCAGTTCGGTGTAGGTCGTTCGCTCCAAGCTGGGCTGTG
TGCACGAACCCCCCGTTCAGCCCGACCGCTGCGCCTTATCCGGTAACTATCGTCTTGAGTCCAACCCGGT
AAGACACGACTTATCGCCACTGGCAGCAGCCACTGGTAACAGGATTAGCAGAGCGAGGTATGTAGGCGGT
GCTACAGAGTTCTTGAAGTGGTGGCCTAACTACGGCTACACTAGAAGAACAGTATTTGGTATCTGCGCTC
TGCTGAAGCCAGTTACCTTCGGAAAAAGAGTTGGTAGCTCTTGATCCGGCAAACAAACCACCGCTGGTAG
CGGTGGTTTTTTTGTTTGCAAGCAGCAGATTACGCGCAGAAAAAAAGGATCTCAAGAAGATCCTTTGATC
TTTTCTACGGGGTCTGACGCTCAGTGGAACGAAAACTCACGTTAAGGGATTTTGGTCATGAGATTATCAA
AAAGGATCTTCACCTAGATCCTTTTAAATTAAAAATGAAGTTTTAAATCAATCTAAAGTATATATGAGTA
AACTTGGTCTGACAGTTACCAATGCTTAATCAGTGAGGCACCTATCTCAGCGATCTGTCTATTTCGTTCA
TCCATAGTTGCCTGACTCCCCGTCGTGTAGATAACTACGATACGGGAGGGCTTACCATCTGGCCCCAGTG
CTGCAATGATACCGCGAGACCCACGCTCACCGGCTCCAGATTTATCAGCAATAAACCAGCCAGCCGGAAG
GGCCGAGCGCAGAAGTGGTCCTGCAACTTTATCCGCCTCCATCCAGTCTATTAATTGTTGCCGGGAAGCT
AGAGTAAGTAGTTCGCCAGTTAATAGTTTGCGCAACGTTGTTGCCATTGCTACAGGCATCGTGGTGTCAC
GCTCGTCGTTTGGTATGGCTTCATTCAGCTCCGGTTCCCAACGATCAAGGCGAGTTACATGATCCCCCAT
GTTGTGCAAAAAAGCGGTTAGCTCCTTCGGTCCTCCGATCGTTGTCAGAAGTAAGTTGGCCGCAGTGTTA
TCACTCATGGTTATGGCAGCACTGCATAATTCTCTTACTGTCATGCCATCCGTAAGATGCTTTTCTGTGA
CTGGTGAGTACTCAACCAAGTCATTCTGAGAATAGTGTATGCGGCGACCGAGTTGCTCTTGCCCGGCGTC
AATACGGGATAATACCGCGCCACATAGCAGAACTTTAAAAGTGCTCATCATTGGAAAACGTTCTTCGGGG
CGAAAACTCTCAAGGATCTTACCGCTGTTGAGATCCAGTTCGATGTAACCCACTCGTGCACCCAACTGAT
CTTCAGCATCTTTTACTTTCACCAGCGTTTCTGGGTGAGCAAAAACAGGAAGGCAAAATGCCGCAAAAAA
GGGAATAAGGGCGACACGGAAATGTTGAATACTCATACTCTTCCTTTTTCAATATTATTGAAGCATTTAT
CAGGGTTATTGTCTCATGAGCGGATACATATTTGAATGTATTTAGAAAAATAAACAAATAGGGGTTCCGC
GCACATTTCCCCGAAAAGTGCCACCTGACGTCGACGGATCGGGAGATCAACTTGTTTATTGCAGCTTATA
ATGGTTACAAATAAAGCAATAGCATCACAAATTTCACAAATAAAGCATTTTTTTCACTGCATTCTAGTTG
TGGTTTGTCCAAACTCATCAATGTATCTTATCATGTCTGGATCAACTGGATAACTCAAGCTAACCAAAAT
CATCCCAAACTTCCCACCCCATACCCTATTACCACTGCCAATTACCTGTGGTTTCATTTACTCTAAACCT
GTGATTCCTCTGAATTATTTTCATTTTAAAGAAATTGTATTTGTTAAATATGTACTACAAACTTAGTAGT
Features (pLannotate 1.2.2; 25 found; start..end, strand, type, name):
    377..634     +  LTR            5' LTR (truncated): truncated 5' long terminal repeat (LTR) from HIV-1
    681..806     +  misc_feature   HIV-1 Ψ: packaging signal of human immunodeficiency virus type 1
    790..1128    +  CDS            HIV-1 gag (fragment): gag protein from human immunodeficiency virus 1; gag
   1303..1536    +  misc_feature   RRE: The Rev response element (RRE) of HIV-1 allows for Rev-dependent mRNA export from the nucleus to the cytoplasm.
   1913..2013    +  CDS            Rev (fragment): human immunodeficiency virus 1 (HIV-1) Rev protein; rev; enhances nuclear export of unspliced and incompletely spliced viral mRNAs
   2028..2143    +  misc_feature   cPPT/CTS: central polypurine tract and central termination sequence of HIV-1 (lacking the first T)
   2201..2504    +  enhancer       CMV enhancer: human cytomegalovirus immediate early enhancer
   2505..2708    +  promoter       CMV promoter: human cytomegalovirus (CMV) immediate early promoter
   2793..2819    +  misc_feature   MCS (fragment): multiple cloning site
   2834..3550    +  CDS            mEGFP: mEGFP is a basic (constitutively fluorescent) green fluorescent protein published in 2002, derived from Aequorea victoria. It has moderate acid sensitivity.
   3563..5863    +  CDS            SEC23B: SC23B_HUMAN - Experimental evidence at protein level: Swiss-Prot protein existence level 1. Component of the coat protein complex II (COPII) which promotes the formation of transport vesicles from the endoplasmic reticulum (ER). The coat has two main functions, the physical deformation of the endoplasmic reticulum membrane into vesicles and the selection of cargo molecules for their transport to the Golgi complex. From Homo sapiens (Human).
   5895..6394    +  promoter       PGK promoter: mouse phosphoglycerate kinase 1 promoter
   6415..7014    +  CDS            PuroR: puromycin N-acetyltransferase; pac from Streptomyces alboniger; confers resistance to puromycin
   7028..7616    +  misc_feature   WPRE: woodchuck hepatitis virus posttranscriptional regulatory element
   7633..8151    +  CDS            nef (fragment): NEF_HV1BR - Experimental evidence at protein level: Swiss-Prot protein existence level 1. Extracellular Nef protein targets CD4(+) T-lymphocytes for apoptosis by interacting with CXCR4 surface receptors (PubMed:14990729). From Human immunodeficiency virus type 1 group M subtype B (isolate BRU/LAI) (HIV-1).
   8199..8456    +  LTR            5' LTR (truncated): truncated 5' long terminal repeat (LTR) from HIV-1
   8607..8629    -  protein_bind   lac operator (fragment): The lac repressor binds to the lac operator to inhibit transcription in E. coli. This inhibition can be relieved by adding lactose or isopropyl-β-D-thiogalactopyranoside (IPTG). lac repressor encoded by lacI
   8633..8663    -  promoter       lac promoter: promoter for the E. coli lac operon
   8678..8699    -  protein_bind   CAP binding site: CAP binding activates transcription in the presence of cAMP. E. coli catabolite activator protein
   8712..8804    -  CDS            lacI (fragment): lac repressor; lacI; The lac repressor binds to the lac operator to inhibit transcription in E. coli. This inhibition can be relieved by adding lactose or isopropyl-β-D-thiogalactopyranoside (IPTG).
   8987..9575    -  rep_origin     ori: high-copy-number ColE1/pMB1/pBR322/pUC origin of replication
   9746..10606   -  CDS            AmpR: β-lactamase; bla; confers resistance to ampicillin, carbenicillin, and related antibiotics
  10607..10711   -  promoter       AmpR promoter: bla
  10759..10893   +  polyA_signal   SV40 poly(A) signal: SV40 polyadenylation signal
  11060..329     +  CDS            nef (fragment) (across the origin): NEF_HV1BR - Experimental evidence at protein level: Swiss-Prot protein existence level 1. Extracellular Nef protein targets CD4(+) T-lymphocytes for apoptosis by interacting with CXCR4 surface receptors (PubMed:14990729). From Human immunodeficiency virus type 1 group M subtype B (isolate BRU/LAI) (HIV-1).
