[The description below was written by a language model from this plasmid's Addgene catalogue record and pLannotate feature annotations shown in this document.]
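Description:
pLVXPuro-mGFP-Sec23B is an HIV-1-derived lentiviral expression plasmid of about 11 kb, built on the Clontech pLVX-Puro backbone for delivering a fluorescently tagged COPII coat subunit into mammalian cells. In bacteria it is maintained through a high-copy ColE1/pUC-type origin and selected with ampicillin via the β-lactamase gene. The record lists a recombination-deficient strain (Stbl3) as the host, a common choice for plasmids carrying repeated LTR sequences. The viral portion is bounded by two HIV-1 LTR-derived elements, both annotated as truncated LTRs with adjacent nef-matching fragments. It contains the Ψ packaging signal with a partial gag sequence, the Rev response element for Rev-dependent nuclear export of the genomic transcript, and the cPPT/CTS element, which aids nuclear import of the reverse-transcribed genome. The viral structural and enzymatic genes are not annotated on the plasmid, so these functions would have to be supplied in trans to produce particles.

The payload is a human cytomegalovirus immediate-early enhancer/promoter driving monomeric EGFP fused, through a short linker, to the N terminus of full-length human SEC23B. SEC23B is a component of the COPII coat that shapes transport vesicles budding from the endoplasmic reticulum and helps select their cargo. The mGFP coding sequence was custom synthesized. Downstream, a mouse PGK promoter drives puromycin N-acetyltransferase, allowing selection of stably transduced cells. A WPRE placed before the 3′ LTR enhances expression of the transcripts. The construct can be used by transfection or transduction to visualise Sec23B, and the associated publication concerns ER exit sites and vesicle budding after mitosis.
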