Addgene plasmid #66598: pLVXPuro-mGFP-Sec23B
Purpose: Expresses Sec23B as a fusion with mGFP
Depositing lab: David Stephens. Depositing organization: University of Bristol. Publication: Sec16A defines the site for vesicle budding from the endoplasmic reticulum on exit from mitosis. Hughes H, Stephens DJ. J Cell Sci. 2010 Dec 1;123(Pt 23):4032-8. Epub 2010 Nov 2. 10.1242/jcs.076000 PubMed 21045114.
Backbone
  Vector backbone: pLVX-Puro
  Backbone manufacturer: Clontech
  Vector type: Mammalian Expression, Lentiviral
  Selectable markers: Puromycin
Growth in bacteria
  Bacterial resistance: Ampicillin, 100 μg/mL
  Growth temperature: 37°C
  Growth strain: Stbl3
  Copy number: High Copy
Gene/Insert
  Gene/Insert name: Sec23B
  Species: H. sapiens (human)
  Entrez Gene: SEC23B (a.k.a. CDA-II, CDAII, CDAN2, CWS7, HEMPAS, hSec23B)
  Tag / fusion protein: mEGFP (N terminal on insert)
Resource information
  A portion of this plasmid was derived from a plasmid made by: mGFP was synthesized to our requirements by Eurofins MWG
Terms and licenses: Academic/Nonprofit Terms; Industry Terms: Not Available to Industry
How to cite: pLVXPuro-mGFP-Sec23B was a gift from David Stephens (Addgene plasmid # 66598 ; http://n2t.net/addgene:66598 ; RRID:Addgene_66598)
