>Addgene plasmid #66598 | pLVXPuro-mGFP-Sec23B | addgene partial sequence | sequence record 117140 | CMV-F 5'-CGCAAATGGGCGGTAGGCGTG-3'
TCAGATCGCCTGGAGACGCCATCCACGTCTGTTTTGACCTCCATAGAAGACACCGACTCTACTAGAGGAT
CGCTAGCGCTACCGGACTCAGATCTCGACACCGGTCGCCACCATGGTGAGCAAGGGCGAGGAGCTGTTCA
CCGGGGTGGTGCCCATCCTGGTCGAGCTGGACGGCGACGTAAACGGCCACAAGTTCAGCGTGTCCGGCGA
GGGCGAGGGCGATGCCACCTACGGCAAGCTGACCCTGAAGTTCATCTGCACCACCGGCAAGCTGCCCGTG
CCCTGGCCCACCCTCGTGACCACCCTGACCTACGGCGTGCAGTGCTTCAGCCGCTACCCCGACCACATGA
AGCAGCACGACTTCTTCAAGTCCGCCATGCCCGAAGGCTACGTCCAGGAGCGCACCATCTTCTTCAAGGA
CGACGGCAACTACAAGACCCGCGCCGAGGTGAAGTTCGAGGG
