>Addgene plasmid #66598 | pLVXPuro-mGFP-Sec23B | addgene partial sequence | sequence record 117141 | MSCV-rev 5'-CAGCGGGGCTGCTAAAGCGCATGC-3'
ATCTAGAGTCGCGGGATCCTCAACAGGCACTGGAGACAGCCAGCTTCTTCAAATGGTCCATGAACACCTG
CAGGCTAACATCATCAGTTAGGATGGGTGCTCCAGTTTCCTGTCCCCAAGCATACAGGTTATTGTGTGTC
TGAGATGGGTTCACTTTGGACAAAAGGAATCGAGCCTGACTGCCTCCATGCTCCGTGTTGATGTAACGTG
GCATCGGGAAGCGTGCTTGCAGAATTTCTTGAGCATCATCCAGTGGTGCCTGCAGAAGGTGCTTGAAGTT
TTCATACTCGGGCATGTCCTGGTAGCCAGCTTTACGCCACTGGGCTATGGTCTCACCAAGATAAATGACA
ATTTGAAAGAAAGTATCCATCAGCAAAATTCTGTCAGCTAGAATGCTGCTGCTATCCAAGAGTACTGGCT
CTGGTGGCCCATGAAAGGAGTAAGAGTAGAGAATGGGCTGGATCATGATGAGGGACTGGGTCAGGTCCTG
CCGGGCAAAATGATGTCTGT
