>Addgene plasmid #66598 | pLVXPuro-mGFP-Sec23B | addgene partial sequence | sequence record 118080 | EGFP-C 5'-CATGGTCCTGCTGGAGTTCGTG-3'
AACGGGATGGTGTGCGTTTTAGTTGGAACGTGTGGCCTTCCAGCCGGCTGGAGGCTACAAGAATGGTTGT
ACCCCTGGCTTGTCTCCTTACTCCTTTGAAAGAACGTCCAGACCTACCTCCTGTACAATATGAACCTGTG
CTTTGCAGCAGGCCAACTTGTAAAGCTGTTCTCAACCCACTTTGTCAGGTTGATTATCGAGCAAAACTTT
GGGCCTGTAATTTCTGTTTTCAAAGAAATCAGTTTCCTCCAGCTTATGGAGGCATATCTGAGGTGAATCA
ACCTGCCGAATTGATGCCCCAGTTTTCTACAATTGAGTACGTGATACAGCGAGGTGCTCAGTCCCCTCTG
ATCTTTCTCTATGTGGTTGACACATGCCTGGAGGAAGATGACCTTCAAGCACTCAAAGAGTCCCTGCAGA
TGTCCCTGAGTCTT
